Addgene plasmid #148735: pnEA-NpH-DmCaf40_25-291-V186E_AF
Purpose: Bacterial Expression of DmCaf40_25-291-V186E
Depositing lab: Elisa Izaurralde. Depositing organization: Max Planck Institute for Developmental Biology. Publication: Drosophila Bag-of-marbles directly interacts with the CAF40 subunit of the CCR4-NOT complex to elicit repression of mRNA targets. Sgromo A, Raisch T, Backhaus C, Keskeny C, Alva V, Weichenrieder O, Izaurralde E. RNA. 2018 Mar;24(3):381-395. doi: 10.1261/rna.064584.117. Epub 2017 Dec 18. PubMed 29255063.
Backbone
  Vector backbone: Unknown
  Vector type: Bacterial Expression
Growth in bacteria
  Bacterial resistance: Ampicillin, 100 μg/mL
  Growth temperature: 37°C
  Growth strain: DH5alpha
  Copy number: Low Copy
Gene/Insert
  Gene/Insert name: DmCaf40_25-291-V186E
  Species: D. melanogaster (fly)
  Entrez Gene: Rcd-1 (a.k.a. Dmel_CG14213, CAF40, CG14213, Caf40, Dmel\CG14213, Drcd-1)
  Cloning method: Unknown
Terms and licenses: Academic/Nonprofit Terms; Industry Terms: Not Available to Industry
Depositor comments: ORF extracted from NCBI: NM_167675.1. Plasmids from this collection were made available to the research community and donated after the lab closed. Please note that the sequence provided by the depositing laboratory may be theoretical/predicted or based on Sanger sequencing results. There may be discrepancies between sequencing results obtained by Addgene and the depositor sequence. If an Addgene verified sequence is not available, please contact before placing your order to request that our lab fully sequence the plasmid.
How to cite: pnEA-NpH-DmCaf40_25-291-V186E_AF was a gift from Elisa Izaurralde (Addgene plasmid # 148735 ; http://n2t.net/addgene:148735 ; RRID:Addgene_148735)
