[The description below was written by a language model from this plasmid's Addgene catalogue record and pLannotate feature annotations shown in this document.]
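Description:
pnEA-NpH-DmCaf40_25-291-V186E_AF is a 6.5 kb bacterial expression plasmid for producing a mutant fragment of the Drosophila melanogaster CCR4-NOT subunit CAF40 (gene Rcd-1, CG14213) in E. coli. The catalogue lists the backbone as unknown, but the annotated features show a pBR322-derived, pET-like architecture. It has a ColE1/pMB1-type origin accompanied by the bom region and the rop gene, which keeps copy number low, in line with the low-copy listing. Selection is through a β-lactamase gene conferring ampicillin resistance. Several disrupted fragments of the tetracycline resistance gene and its promoter remain as nonfunctional backbone remnants.

The expression cassette consists of a T7 promoter followed by a lac operator and the phage T7 gene 10 ribosome binding site, ending in a T7 terminator. The plasmid also carries lacI with its own promoter, so transcription is repressed until IPTG induction in a host that supplies T7 RNA polymerase. The open reading frame covers CAF40 residues 25–291 with a V186E substitution. The annotation tool labels it as a fragment of human CNOT9, the orthologue, by similarity, whereas the record states that the ORF is of fly origin. A short upstream match to a composite His/TEV tag suggests an N-terminal histidine tag, which would fit the "NpH" in the name, though the record does not define the tag or any cleavage site explicitly. A small downstream match to a T7 gene 10-derived element is probably vector sequence.

The associated study concerns the direct binding of Bag-of-marbles to CAF40 in mRNA repression. The construct is therefore presumably used to make recombinant protein for interaction or structural experiments, with V186E probably serving as an interface mutant, although the record does not describe the mutation's effect.
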