Features (pLannotate 1.2.2; 20 found; start..end, strand, type, name):
    104..208     +  promoter       AmpR promoter: bla
    209..1069    +  CDS            AmpR: β-lactamase; bla; confers resistance to ampicillin, carbenicillin, and related antibiotics
   1240..1828    +  rep_origin     ori: high-copy-number ColE1/pMB1/pBR322/pUC origin of replication
   2014..2156    -  misc_feature   bom: basis of mobility region from pBR322
   2258..2449    -  CDS            rop: Rop protein, which maintains plasmids at low copy number; rop
   2466..2846    +  CDS            YPB1_ECOLX: Protein predicted: Swiss-Prot protein existence level 4. From Escherichia coli.
   3088..3712    -  CDS            TcR (fragment): tetracycline efflux protein; tet; confers resistance to tetracycline
   3727..3748    -  protein_bind   CAP binding site: CAP binding activates transcription in the presence of cAMP. E. coli catabolite activator protein
   3761..4843    -  CDS            lacI: lac repressor; lacI; The lac repressor binds to the lac operator to inhibit transcription in E. coli. This inhibition can be relieved by adding lactose or isopropyl-β-D-thiogalactopyranoside (IPTG).
   4844..4921    -  promoter       lacI promoter: lacI
   4929..5208    -  CDS            TcR (fragment): tetracycline efflux protein; tet; confers resistance to tetracycline
   5230..5248    +  promoter       T7 promoter: promoter for bacteriophage T7 RNA polymerase
   5249..5273    +  protein_bind   lac operator: The lac repressor binds to the lac operator to inhibit transcription in E. coli. This inhibition can be relieved by adding lactose or isopropyl-β-D-thiogalactopyranoside (IPTG). lac repressor encoded by lacI
   5288..5310    +  RBS            RBS: efficient ribosome binding site from bacteriophage T7 gene 10 (Olins and Rangwala, 1989)
   5329..5345    +  CDS            capTEV™ (fragment): composite tag for in vivo biotinylation, TEV protease cleavage, and 6xHis tagging
   5392..6198    +  CDS            CNOT9 (fragment): CNOT9_HUMAN - Also known as RCD1, RQCD1. Experimental evidence at protein level: Swiss-Prot protein existence level 1. Component of the CCR4-NOT complex which is one of the major cellular mRNA deadenylases and is linked to various cellular processes including bulk mRNA degradation, miRNA-mediated repression, translational repression during translational initiation and general transcription regulation. Additional complex functions may be a consequence of its influence on mRNA expression. Involved in down- regulation of MYB- and JUN-dependent transcription. May play a role in cell differentiatio
   6228..6277    +  CDS            SET1 (fragment): solubility-enhancement tag derived from T7 phage gene 10B
   6285..6332    +  terminator     T7 terminator: transcription terminator for bacteriophage T7 RNA polymerase
   6355..6459    -  CDS            TcR (fragment): tetracycline efflux protein; tet; confers resistance to tetracycline
   6507..6535    -  promoter       tet promoter: E. coli promoter for tetracycline efflux protein gene
>Addgene plasmid #148735 | pnEA-NpH-DmCaf40_25-291-V186E_AF | depositor full sequence | sequence record 291183 | Full Sequence
TTCTTGAAGACGAAAGGGCCTCGTGATACGCCTATTTTTATAGGTTAATGTCATGATAATAATGGTTTCT
TAGACGTCAGGTGGCACTTTTCGGGGAAATGTGCGCGGAACCCCTATTTGTTTATTTTTCTAAATACATT
CAAATATGTATCCGCTCATGAGACAATAACCCTGATAAATGCTTCAATAATATTGAAAAAGGAAGAGTAT
GAGTATTCAACATTTCCGTGTCGCCCTTATTCCCTTTTTTGCGGCATTTTGCCTTCCTGTTTTTGCTCAC
CCAGAAACGCTGGTGAAAGTAAAAGATGCTGAAGATCAGTTGGGTGCACGAGTGGGTTACATCGAACTGG
ATCTCAACAGCGGTAAGATCCTTGAGAGTTTTCGCCCCGAAGAACGTTTTCCAATGATGAGCACTTTTAA
AGTTCTGCTATGTGGCGCGGTATTATCCCGTGTTGACGCCGGGCAAGAGCAACTCGGTCGCCGCATACAC
TATTCTCAGAATGACTTGGTTGAGTACTCACCAGTCACAGAAAAGCATCTTACGGATGGCATGACAGTAA
GAGAATTATGCAGTGCTGCCATAACCATGAGTGATAACACTGCGGCCAACTTACTTCTGACAACGATCGG
AGGACCGAAGGAGCTAACCGCTTTTTTGCACAACATGGGGGATCATGTAACTCGCCTTGATCGTTGGGAA
CCGGAGCTGAATGAAGCCATACCAAACGACGAGCGTGACACCACGATGCCTGCAGCAATGGCAACAACGT
TGCGCAAACTATTAACTGGCGAACTACTTACTCTAGCTTCCCGGCAACAATTAATAGACTGGATGGAGGC
GGATAAAGTTGCAGGACCACTTCTGCGCTCGGCCCTTCCGGCTGGCTGGTTTATTGCTGATAAATCTGGA
GCCGGTGAGCGTGGGTCTCGCGGTATCATTGCAGCACTGGGGCCAGATGGTAAGCCCTCCCGTATCGTAG
TTATCTACACGACGGGGAGTCAGGCAACTATGGATGAACGAAATAGACAGATCGCTGAGATAGGTGCCTC
ACTGATTAAGCATTGGTAACTGTCAGACCAAGTTTACTCATATATACTTTAGATTGATTTAAAACTTCAT
TTTTAATTTAAAAGGATCTAGGTGAAGATCCTTTTTGATAATCTCATGACCAAAATCCCTTAACGTGAGT
TTTCGTTCCACTGAGCGTCAGACCCCGTAGAAAAGATCAAAGGATCTTCTTGAGATCCTTTTTTTCTGCG
CGTAATCTGCTGCTTGCAAACAAAAAAACCACCGCTACCAGCGGTGGTTTGTTTGCCGGATCAAGAGCTA
CCAACTCTTTTTCCGAAGGTAACTGGCTTCAGCAGAGCGCAGATACCAAATACTGTCCTTCTAGTGTAGC
CGTAGTTAGGCCACCACTTCAAGAACTCTGTAGCACCGCCTACATACCTCGCTCTGCTAATCCTGTTACC
AGTGGCTGCTGCCAGTGGCGATAAGTCGTGTCTTACCGGGTTGGACTCAAGACGATAGTTACCGGATAAG
GCGCAGCGGTCGGGCTGAACGGGGGGTTCGTGCACACAGCCCAGCTTGGAGCGAACGACCTACACCGAAC
TGAGATACCTACAGCGTGAGCTATGAGAAAGCGCCACGCTTCCCGAAGGGAGAAAGGCGGACAGGTATCC
GGTAAGCGGCAGGGTCGGAACAGGAGAGCGCACGAGGGAGCTTCCAGGGGGAAACGCCTGGTATCTTTAT
AGTCCTGTCGGGTTTCGCCACCTCTGACTTGAGCGTCGATTTTTGTGATGCTCGTCAGGGGGGCGGAGCC
TATGGAAAAACGCCAGCAACGCGGCCTTTTTACGGTTCCTGGCCTTTTGCTGGCCTTTTGCTCACATGTT
CTTTCCTGCGTTATCCCCTGATTCTGTGGATAACCGTATTACCGCCTTTGAGTGAGCTGATACCGCTCGC
CGCAGCCGAACGACCGAGCGCAGCGAGTCAGTGAGCGAGGAAGCGGAAGAGCGCCTGATGCGGTATTTTC
TCCTTACGCATCTGTGCGGTATTTCACACCGCATATATGGTGCACTCTCAGTACAATCTGCTCTGATGCC
GCATAGTTAAGCCAGTATACACTCCGCTATCGCTACGTGACTGGGTCATGGCTGCGCCCCGACACCCGCC
AACACCCGCTGACGCGCCCTGACGGGCTTGTCTGCTCCCGGCATCCGCTTACAGACAAGCTGTGACCGTC
TCCGGGAGCTGCATGTGTCAGAGGTTTTCACCGTCATCACCGAAACGCGCGAGGCAGCTGCGGTAAAGCT
CATCAGCGTGGTCGTGAAGCGATTCACAGATGTCTGCCTGTTCATCCGCGTCCAGCTCGTTGAGTTTCTC
CAGAAGCGTTAATGTCTGGCTTCTGATAAAGCGGGCCATGTTAAGGGCGGTTTTTTCCTGTTTGGTCACT
GATGCCTCCGTGTAAGGGGGATTTCTGTTCATGGGGGTAATGATACCGATGAAACGAGAGAGGATGCTCA
CGATACGGGTTACTGATGATGAACATGCCCGGTTACTGGAACGTTGTGAGGGTAAACAACTGGCGGTATG
GATGCGGCGGGACCAGAGAAAAATCACTCAGGGTCAATGCCAGCGCTTCGTTAATACAGATGTAGGTGTT
CCACAGGGTAGCCAGCAGCATCCTGCGATGCAGATCCGGAACATAATGGTGCAGGGCGCTGACTTCCGCG
TTTCCAGACTTTACGAAACACGGAAACCGAAGACCATTCATGTTGTTGCTCAGGTCGCAGACGTTTTGCA
GCAGCAGTCGCTTCACGTTCGCTCGCGTATCGGTGATTCATTCTGCTAACCAGTAAGGCAACCCCGCCAG
CCTAGCCGGGTCCTCAACGACAGGAGCACGATCATGCGCACCCGTGGCCAGGACCCAACGCTGCCCGAGA
TGCGCCGCGTGCGGCTGCTGGAGATGGCGGACGCGATGGATATGTTCTGCCAAGGGTTGGTTTGCGCATT
CACAGTTCTCCGCAAGAATTGATTGGCTCCAATTCTTGGAGTGGTGAATCCGTTAGCGAGGTGCCGCCGG
CTTCCATTCAGGTCGAGGTGGCCCGGCTCCATGCACCGCGACGCAACGCGGGGAGGCAGACAAGGTATAG
GGCGGCGCCTACAATCCATGCCAACCCGTTCCATGTGCTCGCCGAGGCGGCATAAATCGCCGTGACGATC
AGCGGTCCAGTGATCGAAGTTAGGCTGGTAAGAGCCGCGAGCGATCCTTGAAGCTGTCCCTGATGGTCGT
CATCTACCTGCCTGGACAGCATGGCCTGCAACGCGGGCATCCCGATGCCGCCGGAAGCGAGAAGAATCAT
AATGGGGAAGGCCATCCAGCCTCGCGTCGCGAACGCCAGCAAGACGTAGCCCAGCGCGTCGGCCGCCATG
CCGGCGATAATGGCCTGCTTCTCGCCGAAACGTTTGGTGGCGGGACCAGTGACGAAGGCTTGAGCGAGGG
CGTGCAAGATTCCGAATACCGCAAGCGACAGGCCGATCATCGTCGCGCTCCAGCGAAAGCGGTCCTCGCC
GAAAATGACCCAGAGCGCTGCCGGCACCTGTCCTACGAGTTGCATGATAAAGAAGACAGTCATAAGTGCG
GCGACGATAGTCATGCCCCGCGCCCACCGGAAGGAGCTGACTGGGTTGAAGGCTCTCAAGGGCATCGGTC
GAGATCCCGGTGCCTAATGAGTGAGCTAACTTACATTAATTGCGTTGCGCTCACTGCCCGCTTTCCAGTC
GGGAAACCTGTCGTGCCAGCTGCATTAATGAATCGGCCAACGCGCGGGGAGAGGCGGTTTGCGTATTGGG
CGCCAGGGTGGTTTTTCTTTTCACCAGTGAGACGGGCAACAGCTGATTGCCCTTCACCGCCTGGCCCTGA
GAGAGTTGCAGCAAGCGGTCCACGCTGGTTTGCCCCAGCAGGCGAAAATCCTGTTTGATGGTGGTTAACG
GCGGGATATAACATGAGCTGTCTTCGGTATCGTCGTATCCCACTACCGAGATATCCGCACCAACGCGCAG
CCCGGACTCGGTAATGGCGCGCATTGCGCCCAGCGCCATCTGATCGTTGGCAACCAGCATCGCAGTGGGA
ACGATGCCCTCATTCAGCATTTGCATGGTTTGTTGAAAACCGGACATGGCACTCCAGTCGCCTTCCCGTT
CCGCTATCGGCTGAATTTGATTGCGAGTGAGATATTTATGCCAGCCAGCCAGACGCAGACGCGCCGAGAC
AGAACTTAATGGGCCCGCTAACAGCGCGATTTGCTGGTGACCCAATGCGACCAGATGCTCCACGCCCAGT
CGCGTACCGTCTTCATGGGAGAAAATAATACTGTTGATGGGTGTCTGGTCAGAGACATCAAGAAATAACG
CCGGAACATTAGTGCAGGCAGCTTCCACAGCAATGGCATCCTGGTCATCCAGCGGATAGTTAATGATCAG
CCCACTGACGCGTTGCGCGAGAAGATTGTGCACCGCCGCTTTACAGGCTTCGACGCCGCTTCGTTCTACC
ATCGACACCACCACGCTGGCACCCAGTTGATCGGCGCGAGATTTAATCGCCGCGACAATTTGCGACGGCG
CGTGCAGGGCCAGACTGGAGGTGGCAACGCCAATCAGCAACGACTGTTTGCCCGCCAGTTGTTGTGCCAC
GCGGTTGGGAATGTAATTCAGCTCCGCCATCGCCGCTTCCACTTTTTCCCGCGTTTTCGCAGAAACGTGG
CTGGCCTGGTTCACCACGCGGGAAACGGTCTGATAAGAGACACCGGCATACTCTGCGACATCGTATAACG
TTACTGGTTTCACATTCACCACCCTGAATTGACTCTCTTCCGGGCGCTATCATGCCATACCGCGAAAGGT
TTTGCGCCATTCGATGGTGTCCGGGATCTCGACGCTCTCCCTTATGCGACTCCTGCATTAGGAAGCAGCC
CAGTAGTAGGTTGAGGCCGTTGAGCACCGCCGCCGCAAGGAATGGTGCATGCAAGGAGATGGCGCCCAAC
AGTCCCCCGGCCACGGGGCCTGCCACCATACCCACGCCGAAACAAGCGCTCATGAGCCCGAAGTGGCGAG
CCCGATCTTCCCCATCGGTGATGTCGGCGATATAGGCGCCAGCAACCGCACCTGTGGCGCCGGTGATGCC
GGCCACGATGCGTCCGGCGTAGAGGATCGAGATCTCGATCCCGCGAAATTAATACGACTCACTATAGGGG
AATTGTGAGCGGATAACAATTCCCCACTAGTAATAATTTTGTTTAACTTTAAGAAGGAGATATACCATGG
GCAGCAGCCATCATCATCATCATCACAGCAGCGGTACCGGCAGCGGCCTGGAAGTTCTGTTCCAGGGGCC
CCATATGGAGCAGGAGAAGGTGTACCAGTGGATCAATGAGCTGGCCCATCCGGACACGCGTGAAACCGCT
CTGCTCGAGCTAAGCAAGAAGCGTGAGACGGACCTGGCCCCCATGCTGTGGAACAGCTTCGGGACCGCCT
GCGCCCTGTTGCAGGAGATTGTTAACATCTACCCATCGATAACGCCGCCCACTTTGACGGCCCACCAGTC
GAACCGCGTGTGCAACGCCCTGGCGCTGCTGCAGTGCGTCGCCTCGCACCCGGAGACTCGCACGGCCTTC
CTGCAGGCCCAGATACCGCTGTACTTGTACCCTTTCTTGTCGACCACGTCCAAGACCAGGCCCTTCGAGT
ACTTGCGCCTGACCAGTTTGGGCGTGATTGGTGCTCTGGTCAAGACCGACGAACAGGAGGTGATCACCTT
TCTGCTGACCACCGAGATCGTGCCCCTTTGTCTGAGCATCATGGACAGCGGATCGGAGCTGAGCAAGACT
GAAGCCACTTTCATCATCCAGAAGATCCTGCTCGATGAGTCGGGTCTGTCGTACATCTGCCAGACCTACG
AACGCTTTTCGCACGTGGCCATCACCCTGGGCAAAATGGTCATCCAGCTGGCGAAGGATCCATGCGCCCG
GCTGTTGAAGCATGTGGTGCGCTGCTATCTGCGTCTTTCGGACAATACACGCGCTCGCAAGGCCCTGGGA
CAGTGTCTGCCCGATCAGCTGCGTGACGGCACCTTTGCGCTGTGCCTGCAAGAGGACAAGTCGACCAAGC
AGTGGCTGCAGATGCTGCTCAAGAACCTGGAACTCGGCTAATTCTAGAGCTAGCCCTAGGAGATCCGGCT
GCTAACAAAGCCCGAAAGGAAGCTGAGTTGGCTGCTGCCACCGCTGAGCAATAACTAGCATAACCCCTTG
GGGCCTCTAAACGGGTCTTGAGGGGTTTTTTGCTGAAAGGAGGAACTATATCCGGATATCCCGCAAGAGG
CCCGGCAGTACCGGCATAACCAAGCCTATGCCTACAGCATCCAGGGTGACGGTGCCGAGGATGACGATGA
GCGCATTGTTAGATTTCATACACGGTGCCTGACTGCGTTAGCAATTTAACTGTGATAAACTACCGCATTA
AAGCTTATCGATGATAAGCTGTCAAACATGAGAA
